Addgene plasmid #238471: POC1554
Purpose: (Empty Backbone) pMOBC360_VR: Vector Right (VR) of the set (Chloramphenicol R) to be methylated by the M.Osp807II BsaI-associated switch methylase. Used for the assembly using the methylation protection approach
Depositing lab: Christopher A. O'Callaghan. Depositing organization: University of Oxford. Publication: UniClo: scarless hierarchical DNA assembly without sequence constraint. Flores-Fernandez CN, Lin D, Robins K, O'Callaghan CA. Nucleic Acids Res. 2025 Jun 20;53(12):gkaf548. doi: 10.1093/nar/gkaf548. PubMed 40548934.
Backbone
  Vector backbone: pMXBC
  Backbone manufacturer: Self-made
  Backbone size (bp): 8000
  Vector type: Synthetic Biology
Growth in bacteria
  Bacterial resistance: Chloramphenicol, 25 μg/mL
  Growth temperature: 37°C
  Growth strain: DH5alpha
  Copy number: High Copy
Gene/Insert
  Cloning method: Gene Synthesis
Terms and licenses: Academic/Nonprofit Terms; Industry Terms: Not Available to Industry
Depositor comments: The DH10B strain should be used for expression of this plasmid.
How to cite: POC1554 was a gift from Christopher A. O'Callaghan (Addgene plasmid # 238471 ; http://n2t.net/addgene:238471 ; RRID:Addgene_238471)
