[The description below was written by a language model from this plasmid's Addgene catalogue record and pLannotate feature annotations shown in this document.]
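Description:
POC1554 (pMOBC360_VR) is an empty-backbone synthetic biology vector of about 8 kb, built on the self-made pMXBC backbone and produced by gene synthesis. It is the "Vector Right" (VR) member of a chloramphenicol-resistant vector set used in the UniClo scheme for scarless hierarchical DNA assembly. According to the record, it is designed to be methylated by M.Osp807II, a switch methylase associated with BsaI. Assembly then proceeds by a methylation-protection approach, in which methylation of selected recognition sites shields them from Type IIS digestion while other sites remain cleavable. The feature table does not annotate the BsaI sites or the methylase target sequences, so their positions and arrangement cannot be described from the record.

The plasmid is propagated in E. coli and selected with chloramphenicol through a cat gene driven by its own promoter. It carries two replication systems. One is a high-copy ColE1/pUC-type origin, consistent with the catalogue's high-copy designation. The other is a full F-plasmid (BAC-type) maintenance module comprising ori2/oriS, the repE initiator, the incC incompatibility region and the sopA/sopB/sopC partitioning system, along with resD and yuaZ fragments that are probably remnants of the F-derived backbone. This module is generally used for stable maintenance of large inserts.

The cloning region resembles a pUC-style cassette, with a CAP binding site, lac promoter and lac operator preceding a pUC18/19 multiple cloning site and a lacZα fragment. Such a cassette commonly allows blue/white screening, though the record does not state this use. Fragments of lacI and of the pBR322 bom region are also present. No insert is recorded. The depositor comments recommend the DH10B strain when using this plasmid.
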