Features (pLannotate 1.2.2; 18 found; start..end, strand, type, name):
    233..821     +  rep_origin     ori: high-copy-number ColE1/pMB1/pBR322/pUC origin of replication
   1004..1096    +  CDS            lacI (fragment): lac repressor; lacI; The lac repressor binds to the lac operator to inhibit transcription in E. coli. This inhibition can be relieved by adding lactose or isopropyl-β-D-thiogalactopyranoside (IPTG).
   1109..1130    +  protein_bind   CAP binding site: CAP binding activates transcription in the presence of cAMP. E. coli catabolite activator protein
   1145..1175    +  promoter       lac promoter: promoter for the E. coli lac operon
   1183..1199    +  protein_bind   lac operator: The lac repressor binds to the lac operator to inhibit transcription in E. coli. This inhibition can be relieved by adding lactose or isopropyl-β-D-thiogalactopyranoside (IPTG). lac repressor encoded by lacI
   1236..1292    -  misc_feature   MCS: pUC18/19 multiple cloning site
   1289..1446    +  CDS            lacZα (fragment): LacZα fragment of β-galactosidase; lacZ fragment
   1452..1551    -  misc_feature   bom (fragment): basis of mobility region from pBR322
   1830..1932    +  promoter       cat promoter: promoter of the E. coli cat gene encoding chloramphenicol acetyltransferase
   1933..2589    +  CDS            cat: CAT_ECOLX - Experimental evidence at protein level: Swiss-Prot protein existence level 1. This enzyme is an effector of chloramphenicol resistance in bacteria. From Escherichia coli. This protein is used as a marker in many commonly used cloning vectors, such as pACYC184.
   2596..2940    +  CDS            resD (fragment): REDF_ECOLI - Also known as D. Protein inferred from homology: Swiss-Prot protein existence level 3. Acts as a repressor of transcription and as a site-specific resolvase that cleaves at the RfsF site. From Escherichia coli (strain K12).
   3407..3626    +  rep_origin     ori2: secondary origin of replication for the bacterial F plasmid; also known as oriS
   3717..4469    +  CDS            repE: REPE1_ECOLI - Also known as E, rep. Experimental evidence at protein level: Swiss-Prot protein existence level 1. Replication initiator in the monomeric form, and autogenous repressor in the dimeric form. From Escherichia coli (strain K12).
   4475..4725    +  misc_feature   incC: incC; incompatibility region of the bacterial F plasmid
   5051..6226    +  CDS            sopA: partitioning protein for the bacterial F plasmid; sopA
   6226..7194    +  CDS            sopB: SOPB_ECOLI - Also known as B. Experimental evidence at protein level: Swiss-Prot protein existence level 1. Control of plasmid partitioning; required to recognize the cis-acting. Binds specifically with the DNA segment containing the sopC region. SopB is trans-acting. From Escherichia coli (strain K12).
   7270..7743    +  misc_feature   sopC: sopC; centromere-like partitioning region of the bacterial F plasmid
   7843..1       +  CDS            yuaZ (fragment) (across the origin): YUAZ_ECO57 - Protein predicted: Swiss-Prot protein existence level 4. From Escherichia coli O157:H7.
>Addgene plasmid #238471 | POC1554 | addgene full sequence | sequence record 476592 | Addgene NGS Result
CACTCTGTGGTGCAGTACCTCTCACGACTTGGTCTCCTGAGACCGGCCTAGCAGGTGTGAGTTTGTCAGA
CCAAGTTTACTCATATATACTTTAGATTGATTTAAAACTTCATTTTTAATTTAAAAGGATCTAGGTGAAG
ATCCTTTTTGATAATCTCATGACCAAAATCCCTTAACGTGAGTTTTCGTTCCACTGAGCGTCAGACCCCG
TAGAAAAGATCAAAGGATCTTCTTGAGATCCTTTTTTTCTGCGCGTAATCTGCTGCTTGCAAACAAAAAA
ACCACCGCTACCAGCGGTGGTTTGTTTGCCGGATCAAGAGCTACCAACTCTTTTTCCGAAGGTAACTGGC
TTCAGCAGAGCGCAGATACCAAATACTGTCCTTCTAGTGTAGCCGTAGTTAGGCCACCACTTCAAGAACT
CTGTAGCACCGCCTACATACCTCGCTCTGCTAATCCTGTTACCAGTGGCTGCTGCCAGTGGCGATAAGTC
GTGTCTTACCGGGTTGGACTCAAGACGATAGTTACCGGATAAGGCGCAGCGGTCGGGCTGAACGGGGGGT
TCGTGCACACAGCCCAGCTTGGAGCGAACGACCTACACCGAACTGAGATACCTACAGCGTGAGCTATGAG
AAAGCGCCACGCTTCCCGAAGGGAGAAAGGCGGACAGGTATCCGGTAAGCGGCAGGGTCGGAACAGGAGA
GCGCACGAGGGAGCTTCCAGGGGGAAACGCCTGGTATCTTTATAGTCCTGTCGGGTTTCGCCACCTCTGA
CTTGAGCGTCGATTTTTGTGATGCTCGTCAGGGGGGCGGAGCCTATGGAAAAACGCCAGCAACGCGGCCT
TTTTACGGTTCCTGGCCTTTTGCTGGCCTTTTGCTCACATGTTCTTTCCTGCGTTATCCCCTGATTCTGT
GGATAACCGTATTACCGCCTTTGAGTGAGCTGATACCGCTCGCCGCAGCCGAACGACCGAGCGCAGCGAG
TCAGTGAGCGAGGAAGCGGATGAGCGCCCAATACGCAAACCGCCTCTCCCCGCGCGTTGGCCGATTCATT
AATGCAGCTGGCACGACAGGTTTCCCGACTGGAAAGCGGGCAGTGAGCGCAACGCAATTAATGTGAGTTA
GCTCACTCATTAGGCACCCCAGGCTTTACACTTTATGCTTCCGGCTCGTATGTTGTGTGGAATTGTGAGC
GGATAACAATTTCACACAGGAAACAGCTATGACCATGATTACGCCAAGCTTGCATGCCTGCAGGTCGACT
CTAGAGGATCCCCGGGTACCGAGCTCGAATTCACTGGCCGTCGTTTTACAACGTCGTGACTGGGAAAACC
CTGGCGTTACCCAACTTAATCGCCTTGCAGCACATCCCCCTTTCGCCAGCTGGCGTAATAGCGAAGAGGC
CCGCACCGATCGCCCTTCCCAACAGTTGCGCAGCCTGAATGGCGAATGGCGCCTGATGCGGTATTTTCTC
CTTACGCATCTGTGCGGTATTTCACACCGCATATGGTGCACTCTCAGTACAATCTGCTCTGATGCCGCAT
AGTTAAGCCAGCCCCGACACCCGCCAACACCCGCTGACGCGCCCTGACGGGCTTGTCTGCTCCCGGCATC
CGCTTACAGACAAGCTGTGACAAGTACCACCTGGAACGCCAAAGGTCTCAAGACTGAGACCAAGTCGTGA
GAGGTACTGCACCACGAAGTGTGCGGCCGCCTTCAGCGGCCGCACGAATAAATACCTGTGACGGAAGATC
ACTTCGCAGAATAAATAAATCCTGGTGTCCCTGTTGATACCGGGAAGCCCTGGGCCAACTTTTGGCGAAA
ATGAGACGTTGATCGGCACGTAAGAGGTTCCAACTTTCACCATAATGAAATAAGATCACTACCGGGCGTA
TTTTTTGAGTTATCGAGATTTTCAGGAGCTAAGGAAGCTAAAATGGAGAAAAAAATCACTGGATATACCA
CCGTTGATATATCCCAATGGCATCGTAAAGAACATTTTGAGGCATTTCAGTCAGTTGCTCAATGTACCTA
TAACCAGACCGTTCAGCTGGATATTACGGCCTTTTTAAAGACCGTAAAGAAAAATAAGCACAAGTTTTAT
CCGGCCTTTATTCACATTCTTGCCCGCCTGATGAATGCTCATCCGGAGTTCCGTATGGCAATGAAAGACG
GTGAGCTGGTGATATGGGATAGTGTTCACCCTTGTTACACCGTTTTCCATGAGCAAACTGAAACGTTTTC
ATCGCTCTGGAGTGAATACCACGACGATTTCCGGCAGTTTCTACACATATATTCGCAAGATGTGGCGTGT
TACGGTGAAAACCTGGCCTATTTCCCTAAAGGGTTTATTGAGAATATGTTTTTCGTCTCAGCCAATCCCT
GGGTGAGTTTCACCAGTTTTGATTTAAACGTGGCCAATATGGACAACTTCTTCGCCCCCGTTTTCACCAT
GGGCAAATATTATACGCAAGGCGACAAGGTGCTGATGCCGCTGGCGATTCAGGTTCATCATGCCGTTTGT
GATGGCTTCCATGTCGGCAGAATGCTTAATGAATTACAACAGTACTGCGATGAGTGGCAGGGCGGGGCGT
AAGAGCTGGAGCGGCGTAACCGTCGCACAGGAAGGACAGAGAAAGCGCGGATCTGGGAAGTGACGGACAG
AACGGTCAGGACCTGGATTGGGGAGGCGGTTGCCGCCGCTGCTGCTGACGGTGTGACGTTCTCTGTTCCG
GTCACACCACATACGTTCCGCCATTCCTATGCGATGCACATGCTGTATGCCGGTATACCGCTGAAAGTTC
TGCAAAGCCTGATGGGACATAAGTCCATCAGTTCAACGGAAGTCTACACGAAGGTTTTTGCGCTGGATGT
GGCTGCCCGGCTCCGGGTGCAGTTTGCGATGCCGGAGTCTGATGCGGTTGCGATGCTGAAACAATTATCC
TGAGAATAAATGCCTTGGCCTTTATATGGAAATGTGGAACTGAGTGGATATGCTGTTTTTGTCTGTTAAA
CAGAGAAGCTGGCTGTTATCCACTGAGAAGCGAACGAAACAGTCGGGAAAATCTCCCATTATCGTAGAGA
TCCGCATTATTAATCTCAGGAGCCTGTGTAGCGTTTATAGGAAGTAGTGTTCTGTCATGATGCCTGCAAG
CGGTAACGAAAACGATTTGAATATGCCTTCAGGAACAATAGAAATCTTCGTGCGGTGTTACGTTGAAGTG
GAGCGGATTATGTCAGCAATGGACAGAACAACCTAATGAACACAGAACCATGATGTGGTCTGTCCTTTTA
CAGCCAGTAGTGCTCGCCGCAGTCGAGCGACAGGGCGAAGCCCTCGAGTGAGCGAGGAAGCACCAGGGAA
CAGCACTTATATATTCTGCTTACACACGATGCCTGAAAAAACTTCCCTTGGGGTTATCCACTTATCCACG
GGGATATTTTTATAATTATTTTTTTTATAGTTTTTAGATCTTCTTTTTTAGAGCGCCTTGTAGGCCTTTA
TCCATGCTGGTTCTAGAGAAGGTGTTGTGACAAATTGCCCTTTCAGTGTGACAAATCACCCTCAAATGAC
AGTCCTGTCTGTGACAAATTGCCCTTAACCCTGTGACAAATTGCCCTCAGAAGAAGCTGTTTTTTCACAA
AGTTATCCCTGCTTATTGACTCTTTTTTATTTAGTGTGACAATCTAAAAACTTGTCACACTTCACATGGA
TCTGTCATGGCGGAAACAGCGGTTATCAATCACAAGAAACGTAAAAATAGCCCGCGAATCGTCCAGTCAA
ACGACCTCACTGAGGCGGCATATAGTCTCTCCCGGGATCAAAAACGTATGCTGTATCTGTTCGTTGACCA
GATCAGAAAATCTGATGGCACCCTACAGGAACATGACGGTATCTGCGAGATCCATGTTGCTAAATATGCT
GAAATATTCGGATTGACCTCTGCGGAAGCCAGTAAGGATATACGGCAGGCATTGAAGAGTTTCGCGGGGA
AGGAAGTGGTTTTTTATCGCCCTGAAGAGGATGCCGGCGATGAAAAAGGCTATGAATCTTTTCCTTGGTT
TATCAAACGTGCGCACAGTCCATCCAGAGGGCTTTACAGTGTACATATCAACCCATATCTCATTCCCTTC
TTTATCGGGTTACAGAACCGGTTTACGCAGTTTCGGCTTAGTGAAACAAAAGAAATCACCAATCCGTATG
CCATGCGTTTATACGAATCCCTGTGTCAGTATCGTAAGCCGGATGGCTCAGGCATCGTGTCTCTGAAAAT
CGACTGGATCATAGAGCGTTACCAGCTGCCTCAAAGTTACCAGCGTATGCCTGACTTCCGCCGCCGCTTC
CTGCAGGTCTGTGTTAATGAGATCAACAGCAGAACTCCAATGCGCCTCTCATACATTGAGAAAAAGAAAG
GCCGCCAGACGACTCATATCGTATTTTCCTTCCGCGATATCACTTCCATGACGACAGGATAGTCTGAGGG
TTATCTGTCACAGATTTGAGGGTGGTTCGTCACATTTGTTCTGACCTACTGAGGGTAATTTGTCACAGTT
TTGCTGTTTCCTTCAGCCTGCATGGATTTTCTCATACTTTTTGAACTGTAATTTTTAAGGAAGCCAAATT
TGAGGGCAGTTTGTCACAGTTGATTTCCTTCTCTTTCCCTTCGTCATGTGACCTGATATCGGGGGTTAGT
TCGTCATCATTGATGAGGGTTGATTATCACAGTTTATTACTCTGAATTGGCTATCCGCGTGTGTACCTCT
ACCTGGAGTTTTTCCCACGGTGGATATTTCTTCTTGCGCTGAGCGTAAGAGCTATCTGACAGAACAGTTC
TTCTTTGCTTCCTCGCCAGTTCGCTCGCTATGCTCGGTTACACGGCTGCGGCGAGCGCTAGTGATAATAA
GTGACTGAGGTATGTGGTGTTCTTATCTCCTTTTGTAGTGTTGCTCTTATTTTAAACAACTTTGCGGTTT
TTTGATGACTTTGCGATTTTGTTGTTGCTTTGCAGTAAATTGCAAGATTTAATAAAAAAACGCAAAGCAA
TGATTAAAGGATGTTCAGAATGAAACTCATGGAAACACTTAACCAGTGCATAAACGCTGGTCATGAAATG
ACGAAGGCTATCGCCATTGCACAGTTTAATGATGACAGCCCGGAAGCGAGGAAAATAACCCGGCGCTGGA
GAATAGGTGAAGCAGCGGATTTAGTTGGGGTTTCTTCTCAGGCTATCAGAGATGCCGAGAAAGCAGGGCG
ACTACCGCACCCGGATATGGAAATTCGAGGACGGGTTGAGCAACGTGTTGGTTATACAATTGAACAAATT
AATCATATGCGTGATGTGTTTGGTACGCGATTGCGACGTGCTGAGGACGTATTTCCACCGGTGATCGGGG
TTGCTGCCCATAAAGGTGGCGTTTACAAAACCTCAGTTTCTGTTCATCTTGCTCAGGATCTGGCTCTGAA
GGGGCTACGTGTTTTGCTCGTGGAAGGTAACGACCCCCAGGGAACAGCCTCAATGTATCACGGATGGGTA
CCAGATCTTCATATTCATGCAGAAGATACTCTCCTGCCTTTCTATCTTGGGGAAAAGGACGATGTCACTT
ATGCAATAAAGCCCACTTGCTGGCCGGGGCTTGACATTATTCCTTCCTGTCTGGCTCTGCACCGTATTGA
AACTGAGTTAATGGGCAAATTTGATGAAGGTAAACTGCCCACCGATCCACACCTGATGCTCCGACTGGCC
ATTGAAACTGTTGCTCATGACTATGATGTCATAGTTATTGACAGCGCGCCTAACCTGGGTATCGGCACGA
TTAATGTCGTATGTGCTGCTGATGTGCTGATTGTTCCCACGCCTGCTGAGTTGTTTGACTACACCTCCGC
ACTGCAGTTTTTCGATATGCTTCGTGATCTGCTCAAGAACGTTGATCTTAAAGGGTTCGAGCCTGATGTA
CGTATTTTGCTTACCAAATACAGCAATAGTAATGGCTCTCAGTCCCCGTGGATGGAGGAGCAAATTCGGG
ATGCCTGGGGAAGCATGGTTCTAAAAAATGTTGTACGTGAAACGGATGAAGTTGGTAAAGGTCAGATCCG
GATGAGAACTGTTTTTGAACAGGCCATTGATCAACGCAGTTCAACTGGTGCCTGGAGAAATGCTCTTTCT
ATTTGGGAACCTGTCTGCAATGAAATTTTCGATCGTCTGATTAAACCACGCTGGGAGATTAGATAATGAA
GCGTGCGCCTGTTATTCCAAAACATACGCTCAATACTCAACCGGTTGAAGATACTTCGTTATCGACACCA
GCTGCCCCGATGGTGGATTCGTTAATTGCGCGCGTAGGAGTAATGGCTCGCGGTAATGCCATTACTTTGC
CTGTATGTGGTCGGGATGTGAAGTTTACTCTTGAAGTGCTCCGGGGTGATAGTGTTGAGAAAACCTCTCG
GGTATGGTCAGGTAATGAACGTGACCAGGAGCTGCTTACTGAGGACGCACTGGATGATCTCATCCCTTCT
TTTCTACTGACTGGTCAACAGACACCGGCGTTCGGTCGAAGAGTATCTGGTGTCATAGAAATTGCCGATG
GGAGTCGCCGTCGTAAAGCTGCTGCACTTACCGAAAGTGATTATCGTGTTCTGGTTGGCGAGCTGGATGA
TGAGCAGATGGCTGCATTATCCAGATTGGGTAACGATTATCGCCCAACAAGTGCTTATGAACGTGGTCAG
CGTTATGCAAGCCGATTGCAGAATGAATTTGCTGGAAATATTTCTGCGCTGGCTGATGCGGAAAATATTT
CACGTAAGATTATTACCCGCTGTATCAACACCGCCAAATTGCCTAAATCAGTTGTTGCTCTTTTTTCTCA
CCCCGGTGAACTATCTGCCCGGTCAGGTGATGCACTTCAAAAAGCCTTTACAGATAAAGAGGAATTACTT
AAGCAGCAGGCATCTAACCTTCATGAGCAGAAAAAAGCTGGGGTGATATTTGAAGCTGAAGAAGTTATCA
CTCTTTTAACTTCTGTGCTTAAAACGTCATCTGCATCAAGAACTAGTTTAAGCTCACGACATCAGTTTGC
TCCTGGAGCGACAGTATTGTATAAGGGCGATAAAATGGTGCTTAACCTGGACAGGTCACGTGTTCCAACT
GAGTGTATAGAGAAAATTGAGGCCATTCTTAAGGAACTTGAAAAGCCAGCACCCTGATGCGACCACGTTT
TAGTCTACGTTTATCTGTCTTTACTTAATGTCCTTTGTTACAGGCCAGAAAGCATAACTGGCCTGAATAT
TCTCTCTGGGCCCACTGTTCCACTTGTATCGTCGGTCTGATAATCAGACTGGGACCACGGTCCCACTCGT
ATCGTCGGTCTGATTATTAGTCTGGGACCACGGTCCCACTCGTATCGTCGGTCTGATTATTAGTCTGGGA
CCACGGTCCCACTCGTATCGTCGGTCTGATAATCAGACTGGGACCACGGTCCCACTCGTATCGTCGGTCT
GATTATTAGTCTGGGACCATGGTCCCACTCGTATCGTCGGTCTGATTATTAGTCTGGGACCACGGTCCCA
CTCGTATCGTCGGTCTGATTATTAGTCTGGAACCACGGTCCCACTCGTATCGTCGGTCTGATTATTAGTC
TGGGACCACGGTCCCACTCGTATCGTCGGTCTGATTATTAGTCTGGGACCACGATCCCACTCGTGTTGTC
GGTCTGATTATCGGTCTGGGACCACGGTCCCACTTGTATTGTCGATCAGACTATCAGCGTGAGACTACGA
TTCCATCAATGCCTGTCAAGGGCAAGTATTGACATGTCGTCGTAACCTGTAGAACGGAGTAACCTCGGTG
TGCGGTTGTATGCCTGCTGTGGATTGCTGCTGTGTCCTGCTTATCCACAACATTTTGCGCACGGTTATGT
GGACAAAATACCTGGTTACCCAGGCCGTGCCGGCACGTTAACCGGGCTGCATCCGATGCAAGTGTGTCGC
TGTCGACGCAAGCGGCCGCA
